>Addgene plasmid #123807 | MTK3b_029 | addgene full sequence | sequence record 249733 | Addgene NGS Result
TCATGACCAAAATCCCTTAACGTGAGTTTTCGTTCCACTGAGCGTCAGACCCCGTAGAAAAGATCAAAGG
ATCTTCTTGAGATCCTTTTTTTCTGCGCGTAATCTGCTGCTTGCAAACAAAAAAACCACCGCTACCAGCG
GTGGTTTGTTTGCCGGATCAAGAGCTACCAACTCTTTTTCCGAAGGTAACTGGCTTCAGCAGAGCGCAGA
TACCAAATACTGTTCTTCTAGTGTAGCCGTAGTTAGGCCACCACTTCAAGAACTCTGTAGCACCGCCTAC
ATACCTCGCTCTGCTAATCCTGTTACCAGTGGCTGCTGCCAGTGGCGATAAGTCGTGTCTTACCGGGTTG
GACTCAAGACGATAGTTACCGGATAAGGCGCAGCGGTCGGGCTGAACGGGGGGTTCGTGCACACAGCCCA
GCTTGGAGCGAACGACCTACACCGAACTGAGATACCTACAGCGTGAGCTATGAGAAAGCGCCACGCTTCC
CGAAGGGAGAAAGGCGGACAGGTATCCGGTAAGCGGCAGGGTCGGAACAGGAGAGCGCACGAGGGAGCTT
CCAGGGGGAAACGCCTGGTATCTTTATAGTCCTGTCGGGTTTCGCCACCTCTGACTTGAGCGTCGATTTT
TGTGATGCTCGTCAGGGGGGCGGAGCCTATGGAAAAACGCCAGCAACGCGGCCTTTTTACGGTTCCTGGC
CTTTTGCTGGCCTTTTGCTCACATGTTCTTTCCTGCGTTATCCCCTGATTCTGTGGATAACCGTAGTCGG
TCTCATTCTTCTAGACTGGACAAGAGCAAAGTCATAAACTCTGCTCTGGAATTACTCAATGGAGTCGGTA
TCGAAGGCCTGACGACAAGGAAACTCGCTCAAAAGCTGGGAGTTGAGCAGCCTACCCTGTACTGGCACGT
GAAGAACAAGCGGGCCCTGCTCGATGCCCTGCCAATCGAGATGCTGGACAGGCATCATACCCACTCCTGC
CCCCTGGAAGGCGAGTCATGGCAAGACTTTCTGCGGAACAACGCCAAGTCATACCGCTGTGCTCTCCTCT
CACATCGCGACGGGGCTAAAGTGCATCTCGGCACCCGCCCAACAGAGAAACAGTACGAAACCCTGGAAAA
TCAGCTCGCGTTCCTGTGTCAGCAAGGCTTCTCCCTGGAGAACGCACTGTACGCTCTGTCCGCCGTGGGC
CACTTTACACTGGGCTGCGTATTGGAGGAACAGGAGCATCAAGTAGCAAAAGAGGAAAGAGAGACACCTA
CCACCGATTCTATGCCCCCACTTCTGAAACAAGCAATTGAGCTGTTCGACCGGCAGGGAGCCGAACCTGC
CTTCCTTTTCGGCCTGGAACTAATCATATGTGGCCTGGAGAAACAGCTAAAGTGCGAAAGCGGCGGGCCG
ACCGACGCCCTTGACGATTTTGACTTAGACATGCTCCCAGCCGATGCCCTTGACGACTTTGACCTTGATA
TGCTGCCTGCTGACGCTCTTGACGATTTTGACCTTGACATGCTCCCCGGGGGATCCTGAGACCAGACCAA
TAAAAAACGCCCGGCGGCAACCGAGCGTTCTGAACAAATCCAGATGGAGTTCTGAGGTCATTACTGGATC
TATCAACAGGAGTCCAAGCGAGCTCGATATCAAATTACGCCCCGCCCTGCCACTCATCGCAGTACTGTTG
TAATTCATTAAGCATTCTGCCGACATGGAAGCCATCACAAACGGCATGATGAACCTGAATCGCCAGCGGC
ATCAGCACCTTGTCGCCTTGCGTATAATATTTGCCCATGGTGAAAACGGGGGCGAAGAAGTTGTCCATAT
TGGCCACGTTTAAATCAAAACTGGTGAAACTCACCCAGGGATTGGCTGAAACGAAAAACATATTCTCAAT
AAACCCTTTAGGGAAATAGGCCAGGTTTTCACCGTAACACGCCACATCTTGCGAATATATGTGTAGAAAC
TGCCGGAAATCGTCGTGGTATTCACTCCAGAGCGATGAAAACGTTTCAGTTTGCTCATGGAAAACGGTGT
AACAAGGGTGAACACTATCCCATATCACCAGCTCACCGTCTTTCATTGCCATACGAAATTCCGGATGAGC
ATTCATCAGGCGGGCAAGAATGTGAATAAAGGCCGGATAAAACTTGTGCTTATTTTTCTTTACGGTCTTT
AAAAAGGCCGTAATATCCAGCTGAACGGTCTGGTTATAGGTACATTGAGCAACTGACTGAAATGCCTCAA
AATGTTCTTTACGATGCCATTGGGATATATCAACGGTGGTATATCCAGTGATTTTTTTCTCCATTTTAGC
TTCCTTAGCTCCTGAAAATCTCGATAACTCAAAAAATACGCCCGGTAGTGATCTTATTTCATTATGGTGA
AAGTTGGAACCTCTTACGTGCCCGATCAA
Features (pLannotate 1.2.2; 6 found; start..end, strand, type, name):
     77..665     +  rep_origin     ori: high-copy-number ColE1/pMB1/pBR322/pUC origin of replication
    780..1474    +  CDS            rtTA3 (fragment): reverse tetracycline transactivator 3 activates expression from Tet-responsive promoters in the presence of doxycycline
   1404..1514    +  CDS            VP48: 3 tandem repeats of the minimal activation domain of herpes simplex virus VP16 (Cheng et al., 2013)
   1540..1574    -  terminator     lambda t0 terminator: minimal transcription terminator from phage lambda (Scholtissek and Grosse, 1987)
   1648..2304    -  CDS            cat: CAT_ECOLX - Experimental evidence at protein level: Swiss-Prot protein existence level 1. This enzyme is an effector of chloramphenicol resistance in bacteria. From Escherichia coli. This protein is used as a marker in many commonly used cloning vectors, such as pACYC184.
   2305..2402    -  promoter       cat promoter: promoter of the E. coli cat gene encoding chloramphenicol acetyltransferase
