[The description below was written by a language model from this plasmid's Addgene catalogue record and pLannotate feature annotations shown in this document.]
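Description:
MTK3b_029 is a small (about 2.4 kb) part plasmid from the Mammalian Toolkit (MTK), a modular hierarchical cloning system for building genetic circuits for mammalian cells. It carries the synthetic Tet-On 3G transactivator coding sequence as a Type 3b part, the position reserved in the MTK for coding sequences. The insert was placed into the MTK0_027 entry backbone by BsmBI cloning, and both sites were destroyed in the process. Although catalogued as a mammalian expression vector, the annotated plasmid has no mammalian promoter or polyadenylation signal. It is therefore a storage and donor vector for the part, and the transactivator must be assembled with promoter and terminator parts from the toolkit before it can be expressed in cells.

The backbone is minimal. A high-copy ColE1/pUC-type origin supports replication in E. coli. A chloramphenicol acetyltransferase gene, driven by its native cat promoter, provides selection, and a lambda t0 terminator lies between the resistance cassette and the insert. The payload is annotated as a reverse tetracycline transactivator (matched as an rtTA3 fragment), with an overlapping C-terminal annotation of three tandem minimal VP16 activation domains, which is consistent with the architecture of a Tet-On transactivator. This type of protein binds Tet-responsive promoters and activates transcription only in the presence of doxycycline. Once built into a transcription unit, the part supplies the regulator half of a doxycycline-inducible expression system, for use in inducible gene control or synthetic circuits in mammalian cells.
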