Addgene plasmid #123807: MTK3b_029
Purpose: Encodes Tet-On 3G transactivator protein as a Type 3b part to be used in the MTK system
Depositing lab: Hana El-Samad. Depositing organization: University of California, San Francisco (UCSF). Publication: A Toolkit for Rapid Modular Construction of Biological Circuits in Mammalian Cells. Fonseca JP, Bonny AR, Kumar GR, Ng AH, Town J, Wu QC, Aslankoohi E, Chen SY, Dods G, Harrigan P, Osimiri LC, Kistler AL, El-Samad H. ACS Synth Biol. 2019 Nov 15;8(11):2593-2606. doi: 10.1021/acssynbio.9b00322. Epub 2019 Nov 5. PubMed 31686495.
Backbone
  Vector backbone: MTK0_027
  Vector type: Mammalian Expression
Growth in bacteria
  Bacterial resistance: Chloramphenicol, 25 μg/mL
  Growth temperature: 37°C
  Growth strain: DH5alpha
  Copy number: Unknown
Gene/Insert
  Gene/Insert name: TET3G
  Species: Synthetic
  Cloning method: Restriction Enzyme; 5′ cloning site BsmBI (destroyed during cloning); 3′ cloning site BsmBI (destroyed during cloning)
Terms and licenses: Academic/Nonprofit Terms; Industry Terms: Not Available to Industry
Depositor comments: Type 3b parts are used for coding sequences in the MTK. Please visit https://www.biorxiv.org/content/10.1101/506188v2 for BioRxiv preprint
How to cite: MTK3b_029 was a gift from Hana El-Samad (Addgene plasmid # 123807 ; http://n2t.net/addgene:123807 ; RRID:Addgene_123807)
